>Addgene plasmid #128980 | pMM0320 | addgene full sequence | sequence record 259398 | Addgene NGS Result
ATCTCATATACAATGGCCCCCAAGAAGAAGAGGAAGGTTGGTATTCACGGGGGTACCCGCCCATATGCTT
GCCCTGTCGAGTCCTGCGATCGCCGCTTTTCTCGCTCGGATGAGCTTACCCGCCATATCCGCATCCATAC
CGGTCAGAAGCCCTTCCAGTGTCGAATCTGCATGCGTAACTTCAGTCGTAGTGACCACCTTACCACCCAC
ATCCGCACCCACACAGGCGAGAAGCCTTTTGCCTGTGACATTTGTGGGAGGAAGTTTGCCAGGAGTGATG
AACGCAAGAGGCATACCAAAATCCATACAGGTGCTAGCTTCATGAAGATGGACAAAAAGACTATAGTTTG
GTTTAGAAGAGACCTAAGGATTGAGGATAATCCTGCATTAGCAGCAGCTGCTCACGAAGGATCTGTTTTT
CCTGTCTTCATTTGGTGTCCTGAAGAAGAAGGACAGTTTTATCCTGGAAGAGCTTCAAGATGGTGGATGA
AACAATCACTTGCTCACTTATCTCAATCCTTGAAGGCTCTTGGATCTGACCTCACTTTAATCAAAACCCA
CAACACGATTTCAGCGATCTTGGATTGTATCCGCGTTACCGGTGCTACAAAAGTCGTCTTTAACCACCTC
TATGATCCTGTTTCGTTAGTTCGGGACCATACCGTAAAGGAGAAGCTGGTGGAACGTGGGATCTCTGTGC
AAAGCTACAATGGAGATCTATTGTATGAACCGTGGGAGATATACTGCGAAAAGGGCAAACCTTTTACGAG
TTTCAATTCTTACTGGAAGAAATGCTTAGATATGTCGATTGAATCCGTTATGCTTCCTCCTCCTTGGCGG
TTGATGCCAATAACTGCAGCGGCTGAAGCGATTTGGGCGTGTTCGATTGAAGAACTAGGGCTGGAGAATG
AGGCCGAGAAACCGAGCAATGCGTTGTTAACTAGAGCTTGGTCTCCAGGATGGAGCAATGCTGATAAGTT
ACTAAATGAGTTCATCGAGAAGCAGTTGATAGATTATGCAAAGAACAGCAAGAAAGTTGTTGGGAATTCT
ACTTCACTACTTTCTCCGTATCTCCATTTCGGGGAAATAAGCGTCAGACACGTTTTCCAGTGTGCCCGGA
TGAAACAAATTATATGGGCAAGAGATAAGAACAGTGAAGGAGAAGAAAGTGCAGATCTTTTTCTTAGGGG
AATCGGTTTAAGAGAGTATTCTCGGTATATATGTTTCAACTTCCCGTTTACTCACGAGCAATCGTTGTTG
AGTCATCTTCGGTTTTTCCCTTGGGATGCTGATGTTGATAAGTTCAAGGCCTGGAGACAAGGCAGGACCG
GTTATCCGTTGGTGGATGCCGGAATGAGAGAGCTTTGGGCTACCGGATGGATGCATAACAGAATAAGAGT
GATTGTTTCAAGCTTTGCTGTGAAGTTTCTTCTCCTTCCATGGAAATGGGGAATGAAGTATTTCTGGGAT
ACACTTTTGGATGCTGATTTGGAATGTGACATCCTTGGCTGGCAGTATATCTCTGGGAGTATCCCCGATG
GCCACGAGCTTGATCGCTTGGACAATCCCGCGTTACAAGGCGCCAAATATGACCCAGAAGGTGAGTACAT
AAGGCAATGGCTTCCCGAGCTTGCGAGATTGCCAACTGAATGGATCCATCATCCATGGGACGCTCCTTTA
ACCGTACTCAAAGCTTCTGGTGTGGAACTCGGAACAAACTATGCGAAACCCATTGTAGACATCGACACAG
CTCGTGAGCTACTAGCTAAAGCTATTTCAAGAACCCGTGAAGCACAGATCATGATCGAGCAGCAGCCCGG
GTCGACCTGCAGCCAAGCTAATTCCGGGCGAATTTCTTATGATTTATGATTTTTATTATTAAATAAGTTA
TAAAAAAAATAAGTGTATACAAATTTTAAAGTGACTCTTAGGTTTTAAAACGAAAATTCTTATTCTTGAG
TAACTCTTTCCTGTAGGTCAGGTTGCTTTCTCAGGTATAGCATGAGGTCGCTCTTATTGACCACACCTCT
ACCGGCATGGAGCTCCAGCTTTTGTTCCCTTTAGTGAGGGTTAATTGCGCGCTTGGCGTAATCATGGTCA
TAGCTGTTTCCTGTGTGAAATTGTTATCCGCTCACAATTCCACACAACATACGAGCCGGAAGCATAAAGT
GTAAAGCCTGGGGTGCCTAATGAGTGAGCTAACTCACATTAATTGCGTTGCGCTCACTGCCCGCTTTCCA
GTCGGGAAACCTGTCGTGCCAGCTGCATTAATGAATCGGCCAACGCGCGGGGAGAGGCGGTTTGCGTATT
GGGCGCTCTTCCGCTTCCTCGCTCACTGACTCGCTGCGCTCGGTCGTTCGGCTGCGGCGAGCGGTATCAG
CTCACTCAAAGGCGGTAATACGGTTATCCACAGAATCAGGGGATAACGCAGGAAAGAACATGTGAGCAAA
AGGCCAGCAAAAGGCCAGGAACCGTAAAAAGGCCGCGTTGCTGGCGTTTTTCCATAGGCTCCGCCCCCCT
GACGAGCATCACAAAAATCGACGCTCAAGTCAGAGGTGGCGAAACCCGACAGGACTATAAAGATACCAGG
CGTTTCCCCCTGGAAGCTCCCTCGTGCGCTCTCCTGTTCCGACCCTGCCGCTTACCGGATACCTGTCCGC
CTTTCTCCCTTCGGGAAGCGTGGCGCTTTCTCATAGCTCACGCTGTAGGTATCTCAGTTCGGTGTAGGTC
GTTCGCTCCAAGCTGGGCTGTGTGCACGAACCCCCCGTTCAGCCCGACCGCTGCGCCTTATCCGGTAACT
ATCGTCTTGAGTCCAACCCGGTAAGACACGACTTATCGCCACTGGCAGCAGCCACTGGTAACAGGATTAG
CAGAGCGAGGTATGTAGGCGGTGCTACAGAGTTCTTGAAGTGGTGGCCTAACTACGGCTACACTAGAAGA
ACAGTATTTGGTATCTGCGCTCTGCTGAAGCCAGTTACCTTCGGAAAAAGAGTTGGTAGCTCTTGATCCG
GCAAACAAACCACCGCTGGTAGCGGTGGTTTTTTTGTTTGCAAGCAGCAGATTACGCGCAGAAAAAAAGG
ATCTCAAGAAGATCCTTTGATCTTTTCTACGGGGTCTGACGCTCAGTGGAACGAAAACTCACGTTAAGGG
ATTTTGGTCATGAGATTATCAAAAAGGATCTTCACCTAGATCCTTTTAAATTAAAAATGAAGTTTTAAAT
CAATCTAAAGTATATATGAGTAAACTTGGTCTGACAGTTACCAATGCTTAATCAGTGAGGCACCTATCTC
AGCGATCTGTCTATTTCGTTCATCCATAGTTGCCTGACTCCCCGTCGTGTAGATAACTACGATACGGGAG
GGCTTACCATCTGGCCCCAGTGCTGCAATGATACCGCGAGACCCACGCTCACCGGCTCCAGATTTATCAG
CAATAAACCAGCCAGCCGGAAGGGCCGAGCGCAGAAGTGGTCCTGCAACTTTATCCGCCTCCATCCAGTC
TATTAATTGTTGCCGGGAAGCTAGAGTAAGTAGTTCGCCAGTTAATAGTTTGCGCAACGTTGTTGCCATT
GCTACAGGCATCGTGGTGTCACGCTCGTCGTTTGGTATGGCTTCATTCAGCTCCGGTTCCCAACGATCAA
GGCGAGTTACATGATCCCCCATGTTGTGCAAAAAAGCGGTTAGCTCCTTCGGTCCTCCGATCGTTGTCAG
AAGTAAGTTGGCCGCAGTGTTATCACTCATGGTTATGGCAGCACTGCATAATTCTCTTACTGTCATGCCA
TCCGTAAGATGCTTTTCTGTGACTGGTGAGTACTCAACCAAGTCATTCTGAGAATAGTGTATGCGGCGAC
CGAGTTGCTCTTGCCCGGCGTCAATACGGGATAATACCGCGCCACATAGCAGAACTTTAAAAGTGCTCAT
CATTGGAAAACGTTCTTCGGGGCGAAAACTCTCAAGGATCTTACCGCTGTTGAGATCCAGTTCGATGTAA
CCCACTCGTGCACCCAACTGATCTTCAGCATCTTTTACTTTCACCAGCGTTTCTGGGTGAGCAAAAACAG
GAAGGCAAAATGCCGCAAAAAAGGGAATAAGGGCGACACGGAAATGTTGAATACTCATACTCTTCCTTTT
TCAATATTATTGAAGCATTTATCAGGGTTATTGTCTCATGAGCGGATACATATTTGAATGTATTTAGAAA
AATAAACAAATAGGGGTTCCGCGCACATTTCCCCGAAAAGTGCCACCTGGGTCCTTTTCATCACGTGCTA
TAAAAATAATTATAATTTAAATTTTTTAATATAAATATATAAATTAAAAATAGAAAGTAAAAAAAGAAAT
TAAAGAAAAAATAGTTTTTGTTTTCCGAAGATGTAAAAGACTCTAGGGGGATCGCCAACAAATACTACCT
TTTATCTTGCTCTTCCTGCTCTCAGGTATTAATGCCGAATTGTTTCATCTTGTCTGTGTAGAAGACCACA
CACGAAAATCCTGTGATTTTACATTTTACTTATCGTTAATCGAATGTATATCTATTTAATCTGCTTTTCT
TGTCTAATAAATATATATGTAAAGTACGCTTTTTGTTGAAATTTTTTAAACCTTTGTTTATTTTTTTTTC
TTCATTCCGTAACTCTTCTACCTTCTTTATTTACTTTCTAAAATCCAAATACAAAACATAAAAATAAATA
AACACAGAGTAAATTCCCAAATTATTCCATCATTAAAAGATACGAGGCGCGTGTAAGTTACAGGCAAGCG
ATCCGTCTAAGAAACCATTATTATCATGACATTAACCTATAAAAATAGGCGTATCACGAGGCCCTTTCGT
CTCGCGCGTTTCGGTGATGACGGTGAAAACCTCTGACACATGCAGCTCCCGGAGACGGTCACAGCTTGTC
TGTAAGCGGATGCCGGGAGCAGACAAGCCCGTCAGGGCGCGTCAGCGGGTGTTGGCGGGTGTCGGGGCTG
GCTTAACTATGCGGCATCAGAGCAGATTGTACTGAGAGTGCACCATAGATCACGACATTACTATATATAT
AATATAGGAAGCATTTAATAGAACAGCATCGTAATATATGTGTACTTTGCAGTTATGACGCCAGATGGCA
GTAGTGGAAGATATTCTTTATTGAAAAATAGCTTGTCACCTTACGTACAATCTTGATCCGGAGCTTTTCT
TTTTTTGCCGATTAAGAATTAATTCGGTCGAAAAAAGAAAAGGAGAGGGCCAAGAGGGAGGGCATTGGTG
ACTATTGAGCACGTGAGTATACGTGATTAAGCACACAAAGGCAGCTTGGAGTATGTCTGTTATTAATTTC
ACAGGTAGTTCTGGTCCATTGGTGAAAGTTTGCGGCTTGCAGAGCACAGAGGCCGCAGAATGTGCTCTAG
ATTCCGATGCTGACTTGCTGGGTATTATATGTGTGCCCAATAGAAAGAGAACAATTGACCCGGTTATTGC
AAGGAAAATTTCAAGTCTTGTAAAAGCATATAAAAATAGTTCAGGCACTCCGAAATACTTGGTTGGCGTG
TTTCGTAATCAACCTAAGGAGGATGTTTTGGCTCTGGTCAATGATTACGGCATTGATATCGTCCAACTGC
ATGGAGATGAGTCGTGGCAAGAATACCAAGAGTTCCTCGGTTTGCCAGTTATTAAAAGACTCGTATTTCC
AAAAGACTGCAACATACTACTCAGTGCAGCTTCACAGAAACCTCATTCGTTTATTCCCTTGTTTGATTCA
GAAGCAGGTGGGACAGGTGAACTTTTGGATTGGAACTCGATTTCTGACTGGGTTGGAAGGCAAGAGAGCC
CCGAAAGCTTACATTTTATGTTAGCTGGTGGACTGACGCCAGAAAATGTTGGTGATGCGCTTAGATTAAA
TGGCGTTATTGGTGTTGATGTAAGCGGAGGTGTGGAGACAAATGGTGTAAAAGACTCTAACAAAATAGCA
AATTTCGTCAAAAATGCTAAGAAATAGGTTATTACTGAGTAGTATTTATTTAAGTATTGTTTGTGCACTT
GCCGATCTATGCGGTGTGAAATACCGCACAGATGCGTAAGGAGAAAATACCGCATCAGGAAATTGTAAGC
GTTAATATTTTGTTAAAATTCGCGTTAAATTTTTGTTAAATCAGCTCATTTTTTAACCAATAGGCCGAAA
TCGGCAAAATCCCTTATAAATCAAAAGAATAGACCGAGATAGGGT
[37 nt withheld, positions 6206-6242]
AAAGAACGTGGACTCCAACGTCAAAGG
[49 nt withheld, positions 6270-6318]
T
[91 nt withheld, positions 6320-6410]
CAACTTCTTTTCTTTTTTTTTCTTTTCTCTCTCCCCCGTTGTTGTCTCACCATATCCGCAATGACAAAAA
AAATGATGGAAGACACTAAAGGAAAAAATTAACGACAAAGACAGCACCAACAGATGTCGTTGTTCCAGAG
CTGATGAGGGGTATCTCGAAGCACACGAAACTTTTTCCTTCCTTCATTCACGCACACTACTCTCTAATGA
GCAACGGTATACGGCCTTCCTTCCAGTTACTTGAATTTGAAATAAAAAAAGTTTGCTGTCTTGCTATCAA
GTATAAATAGACCTGCAATTATTAATCTTTTGTTTCCTCGTCATTGTTCTCGTTCCCTTTCTTCCTTGTT
TCTTTTTCTGCACAATATTTCAAGCTATACCAAGCATACAATCAACT
Features (pLannotate 1.2.2; 19 found; start..end, strand, type, name):
     58..229     +  CDS            ZFHD1 (DNA binding domain) (fragment): composite human DNA-binding domain composed of domains from the transcription factors Zif268 and Oct-1 (Pomerantz et al., 1995)
    322..1807    +  CDS            CRY2PHR (fragment): N-terminal photolyase homology region of Arabidopsis thaliana cryptochrome 2 binds to CIB1 upon exposure to blue light (Kennedy et al., 2010)
   1848..2035    +  terminator     ADH1 terminator: S. cerevisiae ADH1; transcription terminator for the S. cerevisiae alcohol dehydrogenase 1 (ADH1) gene
   2058..2076    -  promoter       T3 promoter: promoter for bacteriophage T3 RNA polymerase
   2121..2137    -  protein_bind   lac operator: The lac repressor binds to the lac operator to inhibit transcription in E. coli. This inhibition can be relieved by adding lactose or isopropyl-β-D-thiogalactopyranoside (IPTG). lac repressor encoded by lacI
   2145..2175    -  promoter       lac promoter: promoter for the E. coli lac operon
   2190..2211    -  protein_bind   CAP binding site: CAP binding activates transcription in the presence of cAMP. E. coli catabolite activator protein
   2224..2316    -  CDS            lacI (fragment): lac repressor; lacI; The lac repressor binds to the lac operator to inhibit transcription in E. coli. This inhibition can be relieved by adding lactose or isopropyl-β-D-thiogalactopyranoside (IPTG).
   2499..3087    -  rep_origin     ori: high-copy-number ColE1/pMB1/pBR322/pUC origin of replication
   3258..4118    -  CDS            AmpR: β-lactamase; bla; confers resistance to ampicillin, carbenicillin, and related antibiotics
   4119..4223    -  promoter       AmpR promoter: bla
   4260..4763    +  misc_feature   CEN/ARS: S. cerevisiae CEN6 centromere fused to an autonomously replicating sequence
   4831..4866    +  CDS            rop (fragment): Rop protein, which maintains plasmids at low copy number; rop
   4968..5017    +  misc_feature   bom (fragment): basis of mobility region from pBR322
   5155..5302    +  promoter       TRP1 promoter: S. cerevisiae TRP1
   5303..5977    +  CDS            TRP1: phosphoribosylanthranilate isomerase, required for tryptophan biosynthesis; S. cerevisiae TRP1; yeast auxotrophic marker
   6028..6079    +  misc_feature   bom (fragment): basis of mobility region from pBR322
   6080..6410    -  rep_origin     f1 ori (fragment) (sequence partly withheld): f1 bacteriophage origin of replication; arrow indicates direction of (+) strand synthesis
   6411..6807    +  promoter       ADH1 promoter: S. cerevisiae ADH1; promoter for alcohol dehydrogenase 1
