[The description below was written by a language model from this plasmid's Addgene catalogue record and pLannotate feature annotations shown in this document.]
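Description:
pMM0320 is a yeast expression plasmid built on a pRS414-derived backbone (pRS414/pMM6) and belongs to a yeast optogenetic toolkit for light-controlled gene expression in Saccharomyces cerevisiae. It is a shuttle vector. In E. coli it replicates from a high-copy ColE1/pUC-type origin and is selected with ampicillin through the β-lactamase gene. In yeast it is maintained as a low-copy centromeric episome through a CEN6/ARS element and selected by tryptophan prototrophy through the TRP1 marker, which is driven by its own promoter. Backbone remnants include a partial f1 origin, lac promoter/operator sequences and a T3 promoter.

The payload is a single expression cassette. The constitutive S. cerevisiae ADH1 promoter drives a fusion protein consisting of an SV40 nuclear localisation signal, the Zif268 zinc-finger DNA-binding domain and CRY2PHR, and the cassette ends in the ADH1 terminator. CRY2PHR is the N-terminal photolyase homology region of Arabidopsis cryptochrome 2. In the circular sequence the promoter lies at the end of the numbering and reads across the origin into the coding region. The automated annotation labels the zinc-finger segment as a fragment of ZFHD1, a composite domain that itself contains Zif268 sequence, so this label is consistent with the catalogued Zif268 DBD. The NLS is listed in the insert name but is not annotated separately, and the record does not explain the "(L3)" designation.

CRY2PHR binds CIB1 under blue light, so this construct provides the DNA-binding half of a split, light-inducible transcription factor. The activation-domain partner and the Zif268-responsive reporter or target gene are not carried on this plasmid and would be supplied on other constructs.
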