Addgene plasmid #128980: pMM0320
Purpose: Encodes Zif268DBD-CRY2PHR under pscADH1
Depositing lab: Megan McClean. Depositing organization: University of Wisconsin, Madison. Publication: A yeast optogenetic toolkit (yOTK) for gene expression control in Saccharomyces cerevisiae. An-Adirekkun JM, Stewart CJ, Geller SH, Patel MT, Melendez J, Oakes BL, Noyes MB, McClean MN. Biotechnol Bioeng. 2019 Dec 2. doi: 10.1002/bit.27234. PubMed 31788779.
Backbone
  Vector backbone: pRS414/pMM6
  Vector type: Yeast Expression
Growth in bacteria
  Bacterial resistance: Ampicillin, 100 μg/mL
  Growth temperature: 37°C
  Growth strain: DH5alpha
  Copy number: High Copy
Gene/Insert
  Gene/Insert name: pscADH1-SV40NLS-ZIF268DBD-CRY2PHR (L3)-tscADH1 TRP1
  Species: S. cerevisiae (budding yeast)
  Cloning method: Restriction Enzyme; 5′ cloning site unknown (unknown if destroyed); 3′ cloning site unknown (unknown if destroyed)
Terms and licenses: Academic/Nonprofit Terms; Industry Terms: Not Available to Industry
How to cite: pMM0320 was a gift from Megan McClean (Addgene plasmid # 128980 ; http://n2t.net/addgene:128980 ; RRID:Addgene_128980)
